>Addgene plasmid #19283 | pCAGGS/Daxx myc S502A/669A | addgene partial sequence | sequence record 25069 | pCAGGS5 5'-ggttcggcttctggcgtgtgacc-3'
CTCTGCTACATGTTCATGCCTTCTTCTTTTTCCTACAGCTCCTGGGCAACGTGCTGGTTATTGTGCTGTC
TCATCATTTTGGCAAAGAATTCCTCGAATCCACCATGGCCACCGATGACAGCATCATTGTACTTGATGAT
GACGATGAAGATGAAGCTGCTGCTCAACCAGGGCCCTCCAACCTACCCCCCAATCCTGCCTCAACAGGAC
CTGGTCCTGGCCTGTCTCAACAGGCCACTGGTCTCTCCGAGCCCCGTGTGGATGGAGGGAGCAGTAACTC
CGGTAGTAGGAAGTGCTACAAGTTGGATAATGAGAAGCTCTTTGAAGAGTTCCTTGAACTGTGTAAGACG
GAGACATCAGACCACCCTGAGGTGGTTCCGTTCCTCCACAAACTGCAGCAGCGTGCCCAGTCTGTGTTTC
TGGCCTCTGCAGAGTTCTGCAACATCCTCTCCAGGGTTCTGGCTCGGTCTCGGAAGCGGCCCGCTAAGAT
CTATGTGTACATTAACGAGCTCTGCACTGTTCTTAAAGCTCACTCCATCAAGAAGAAGTTGAACTTAGCT
CCTGCAGCCTCAACGACCAGTGAGGCGTCGGGCCCTAACCCTCCCACAGAGCCCCCCTCTGACCTTACAA
ACACTGAAAACACTGCCTCTGAGGCCTCAAGGACTCGCGGTTTCCNAACANACNNNCNCNNGNANNNNNN
NNNNNNNTTGNCTGTACGTTCGGCNAAANTCTCCNGCTGCAGAGAAGGAGTTGGACCTGTCANANNTGGA
GAACCAGANTCCTCGTATTNCAAGANGCCCNCTNAAAANAAATTGACCNC
