>Addgene plasmid #19283 | pCAGGS/Daxx myc S502A/669A | addgene partial sequence | sequence record 25070 | 19283 with mDaxx-F
GANGAGGAGGAGAGGAGGAGAAAGAGGCTACTGAAGATGAAGATGAGGATCTAGAACAGTTGCAGGAAGA
TCAGGGGGGTGATGAAGAAGAGGAAGGAGGAGATAATGAAGGAAATGAGGCACCCACATCGCCTTCAGAC
TTTTTCCATAGAAGGAATTCAGAGCCTGCAGAAGGGCTCAGGACCCCCGAGGGGCAGCAAAAGAGAGGAC
TGACAGAGACCCCAGCATCCCCGCCAGGGGCATCCCTGGACCCTCCCAGCACTGACGCTGAGAGCAGTGG
AGAGCAGCTCCTCGAGCCGCTCCTGGGAGACGAGAGTCCTGTGTCCCAGCTCGCTGAGCTAGAGATGGAA
GCTTTGCCTGAGGAAAGGGACATTTCCTCCTCCAGGAAAAAGTCGGAAGATTCCCTCCCCACCATCTTGG
AAAATGGGGCAGCTGTGGTTACCTCTACATCTGTCAATGGGCGTGTCTCTTCTCACACTTGGAGAGATGC
CAGTCCCCCCAGCAAGAGATTTCGGAAGGAAAAGAAGCAACTGGGCTCTGGACTGTTAGGAAACAGCTAT
ATAAAAGAACCGATGGCACAGCAGGACAGTGGGCAGAACACAAGTGTCCAGCCTATGCCAGCACCCCCCT
TGGCCTCTGTGGCTTCTGNCGCNNNNTNCCNCCCACAAGGGTGGGANTCTCCCAGCCATGAACTGGTGAC
CAGCTCTCTGTGNAGCCCTTCTCCATCCCTGCTTCTCAGACACCCCNNNTCAGTCTCTCCNGCAGTGNAT
TTATANNACCAGTGTG
