[The description below was written by a language model from this plasmid's Addgene catalogue record.]
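Description:
pCAGGS/Daxx myc S502A/669A is a mammalian expression plasmid built on the pCAGGS backbone (about 4.8 kb without insert) and carrying mouse (M. musculus) Daxx as its insert, placed by restriction enzyme cloning. It is propagated in E. coli under ampicillin selection. The record lists the copy number as unknown and does not name the origin of replication. No feature table is provided, so the regulatory elements are not itemised. pCAGGS vectors are generally known for driving strong, broadly active expression from the composite CAG promoter (CMV early enhancer joined to chicken beta-actin promoter and intron sequences) with a rabbit beta-globin polyadenylation signal, and that is the presumed arrangement here. The record lists no mammalian selection marker, which suggests use by transient transfection.

The construct name indicates that the Daxx coding sequence carries a myc epitope tag and two serine-to-alanine substitutions, at positions 502 and 669. The record does not describe the mutations separately, and it does not state the position of the tag. Alanine replacement removes the hydroxyl group needed for phosphorylation, so this is a phospho-deficient double mutant at two candidate phosphorylation sites. The associated publication concerns how homeodomain-interacting protein kinase 1 modulates Daxx localization, phosphorylation and transcriptional activity. This fits use of the plasmid alongside wild-type Daxx to test whether these serines are needed for kinase-dependent phosphorylation and for changes in subcellular distribution or transcriptional function. The myc tag would allow the expressed protein to be detected or immunoprecipitated.
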