Addgene plasmid #19283: pCAGGS/Daxx myc S502A/669A
Depositing lab: Philip Leder. Depositing organization: Harvard Medical School. Publication: Homeodomain-interacting protein kinase 1 modulates Daxx localization, phosphorylation, and transcriptional activity. Ecsedy JA, Michaelson JS, Leder P. Mol Cell Biol 2003 Feb;23(3):950-60. 10.1128/MCB.23.3.950-960.2003 PubMed 12529400.
Backbone
  Vector backbone: pCAGGS
  Backbone size w/o insert (bp): 4800
  Vector type: Mammalian Expression
Growth in bacteria
  Bacterial resistance: Ampicillin, 100 μg/mL
  Growth temperature: 37°C
  Growth strain: DH5alpha
  Copy number: Unknown
Gene/Insert
  Gene/Insert name: Daxx
  Species: M. musculus (mouse)
  GenBank ID: NM_007829
  Entrez Gene: Daxx
  Cloning method: Restriction Enzyme
  Sequencing primers: 5′ n/a
Terms and licenses: Academic/Nonprofit Terms; Industry Terms: Not Available to Industry
How to cite: pCAGGS/Daxx myc S502A/669A was a gift from Philip Leder (Addgene plasmid # 19283 ; http://n2t.net/addgene:19283 ; RRID:Addgene_19283)
